>Addgene plasmid #177836 | pTbp-Firefly-Chantico | addgene full sequence | sequence record 353280 | Addgene NGS Result
AGTGCAGGTGCCAGAACATTTCTCTGGCCTAACTGGCCGGTACCTGAGCTCGCTAGCCTCGAGGATATCC
TACACAGAGAAACTCTTTCTCACAAAAACAAATCATGGAAGACTGAGGATGTAGTTCAGTGGTAGAACGC
TTGCTTGGGCTTGATCGCCATTGCCACATCCCCAACTGTTTCCGCTACACACTCAATAGATCTCTCTTTG
ACAGCTAGAAAGGGCCGTCGGAGGCCCCGCCCCGGAACTGCTGGTACCCGGCCCGCTCGTTTCCTTCCCA
GTGTCTCACAGCTTAAGCACAACAAATCGGACTGCAGTCCTTGGCAATCCGGTACTGTTGGTAAAGCCAC
CATGGAAGATGCCAAAAACATTAAGAAGGGCCCAGCGCCATTCTACCCACTCGAAGACGGGACCGCCGGC
GAGCAGCTGCACAAAGCCATGAAGCGCTACGCCCTGGTGCCCGGCACCATCGCCTTTACCGACGCACATA
TCGAGGTGGACATTACCTACGCCGAGTACTTCGAGATGAGCGTTCGGCTGGCAGAAGCTATGAAGCGCTA
TGGGCTGAATACAAACCATCGGATCGTGGTGTGCAGCGAGAATAGCTTGCAGTTCTTCATGCCCGTGTTG
GGTGCCCTGTTCATCGGTGTGGCTGTGGCCCCAGCTAACGACATCTACAACGAGCGCGAGCTGCTGAACA
GCATGGGCATCAGCCAGCCCACCGTCGTATTCGTGAGCAAGAAAGGGCTGCAAAAGATCCTCAACGTGCA
AAAGAAGCTACCGATCATACAAAAGATCATCATCATGGATAGCAAGACCGACTACCAGGGCTTCCAAAGC
ATGTACACCTTCGTGACTTCCCATTTGCCACCCGGCTTCAACGAGTACGACTTCGTGCCCGAGAGCTTCG
ACCGGGACAAAACCATCGCCCTGATCATGAACAGTAGTGGCAGTACCGGATTGCCCAAGGGCGTAGCCCT
ACCGCACCGCACCGCTTGTGTCCGATTCAGTCATGCCCGCGACCCCATCTTCGGCAACCAGATCATCCCC
GACACCGCTATCCTCAGCGTGGTGCCATTTCACCACGGCTTCGGCATGTTCACCACGCTGGGCTACTTGA
TCTGCGGCTTTCGGGTCGTGCTCATGTACCGCTTCGAGGAGGAGCTATTCTTGCGCAGCTTGCAAGACTA
TAAGATTCAATCTGCCCTGCTGGTGCCCACACTATTTAGCTTCTTCGCTAAGAGCACTCTCATCGACAAG
TACGACCTAAGCAACTTGCACGAGATCGCCAGCGGCGGGGCGCCGCTCAGCAAGGAGGTAGGTGAGGCCG
TGGCCAAACGCTTCCACCTACCAGGCATCCGCCAGGGCTACGGCCTGACAGAAACAACCAGCGCCATTCT
GATCACCCCCGAAGGGGACGACAAGCCTGGCGCAGTAGGCAAGGTGGTGCCCTTCTTCGAGGCTAAGGTG
GTGGACTTGGACACCGGTAAGACACTGGGTGTGAACCAGCGCGGCGAGCTGTGCGTCCGTGGCCCCATGA
TCATGAGCGGCTACGTTAACAACCCCGAGGCTACAAACGCTCTCATCGACAAGGACGGCTGGCTGCACAG
CGGCGACATCGCCTACTGGGACGAGGACGAGCACTTCTTCATCGTGGACCGGCTGAAGAGCCTGATCAAA
TACAAGGGCTACCAGGTAGCCCCAGCCGAACTGGAGAGCATCCTGCTGCAACACCCCAACATCTTCGACG
CCGGGGTCGCCGGCCTGCCCGACGACGATGCCGGCGAGCTGCCCGCCGCAGTCGTCGTGCTGGAACACGG
TAAAACCATGACCGAGAAGGAGATCGTGGACTATGTGGCCAGCCAGGTTACAACCGCCAAGAAGCTGCGC
GGTGGTGTTGTGTTCGTGGACGAGGTGCCTAAAGGACTGACCGGCAAGTTGGACGCCCGCAAGATCCGCG
AGATTCTCATTAAGGCCAAGAAGGGCGGCAAGATCGCCGTGTAATAATTCTAGAGTCGGGGCGGCCGGCC
GCTTCGAGCAGACATGATAAGATACATTGATGAGTTTGGACAAACCACAACTAGAATGCAGTGAAAAAAA
TGCTTTATTTGTGAAATTTGTGATGCTATTGCTTTATTTGTAACCATTATAAGCTGCAATAAACAAGTTA
ACAACAACAATTGCATTCATTTTATGTTTCAGGTTCAGGGGGAGGTGTGGGAGGTTTTTTAAAGCAAGTA
AAACCTCTACAAATGTGGTAAAATCGATAAGGATCCGGTCATTCAGTAAATATAAATGCAGATAGCCTAC
GTTCTGAAAGTGGGGTTCTAGGGTCCCTTGGTTAGTTTTAAAAATTCAAAGTCACTTTGAGTTTTGTTTT
GTTTTGTTTTGTTTTAAAGCTTGAGAGTGGCCGTGCAGAGCAAAGTTGTCCAATTAAGTTTATATCAGTG
ACAGATGGGCTTATCAGACCTTCGCTCTCAGACAGTAGCCATGGAACACTTAGCTGCTGCCTCCCGAAAG
TGCAAGCAGACCAGTTCAGGATCTGAAGCTTTGTTTTGGTTTGACTTAAATGTAAGTGCAAACAGTCGCT
GTGGGGTGTGTGTGTGTGTGTGTGTGTGATACTGGCCGATGCAGGCTGAGAGTAGGGGTGTCTCACTCCT
GACTGCGTACTCCCCCTCTGTTTTACACAGGCTTATTTACTGTTACACGGAGACTTTTCTTCGAACTGTT
AAACTCTTGGCTGAGTTTGTGTGGAGTATGAGGCAAATCTCTAACCGCAAGCATGCAGTGGAAAGATTAG
GCATACTTTTGAAACGAGTTTGTGTACCAGATCATATTCTTGGCTCAAGAAAGAAAAAGAAAGGGGGCTG
GGGAAAGGCTTGTGGTTGCTACTCTGGGAACTAAAGAATTCAAAAGGCTTGTTCTCCATGTTTCGTAGAC
ACAGACATCTGGAATTGTTGTTTTAAAATTACAAGCAATTGTGTATGCTTTGTTACTGCAACACTTATTC
AGAGGCAAGGACATAGGTGCCACTGTTGTCAGAAAGCCAGATGTCCTTTCCTTAAATTGGCCTGCCTGGC
TGCTGGCGCCTGGGTGTCAGCAGACACTTTGGGAATCTCAGTTAGCGGTACTGCATGGATATAGTGCATC
TGCTTCTCACACTTCTGCCAACCTTGTGTATTGGTTTGCTTCTCTCCATGGTGTTAAAACAATGACTGAA
AGCGTCTTGGGTAGGGCAAGGGTATATTTAGCTTATAGTTGCACATGACAGTCCATCGTCAAGGGAGAGC
ATGGCGGGAACTCAAGGACTTTGAGGAGGAACTGAAGCACAGGCATAGAGGCTGTTCCTCACTGGCTTGC
TCCCCAGGGCTTGCTCAGCTAGCTGTCTTACAGAGCCCAGAACCCCGATGCCCTTGAGAGCCTTCAACCC
AGTCAGCTCCTTCCGGTGGGCGCGGGGCATGACTATCGTCGCCGCACTTATGACTGTCTTCTTTATCATG
CAACTCGTAGGACAGGTGCCGGCAGCGCTCTTCCGCTTCCTCGCTCACTGACTCGCTGCGCTCGGTCGTT
CGGCTGCGGCGAGCGGTATCAGCTCACTCAAAGGCGGTAATACGGTTATCCACAGAATCAGGGGATAACG
CAGGAAAGAACATGTGAGCAAAAGGCCAGCAAAAGGCCAGGAACCGTAAAAAGGCCGCGTTGCTGGCGTT
TTTCCATAGGCTCCGCCCCCCTGACGAGCATCACAAAAATCGACGCTCAAGTCAGAGGTGGCGAAACCCG
ACAGGACTATAAAGATACCAGGCGTTTCCCCCTGGAAGCTCCCTCGTGCGCTCTCCTGTTCCGACCCTGC
CGCTTACCGGATACCTGTCCGCCTTTCTCCCTTCGGGAAGCGTGGCGCTTTCTCATAGCTCACGCTGTAG
GTATCTCAGTTCGGTGTAGGTCGTTCGCTCCAAGCTGGGCTGTGTGCACGAACCCCCCGTTCAGCCCGAC
CGCTGCGCCTTATCCGGTAACTATCGTCTTGAGTCCAACCCGGTAAGACACGACTTATCGCCACTGGCAG
CAGCCACTGGTAACAGGATTAGCAGAGCGAGGTATGTAGGCGGTGCTACAGAGTTCTTGAAGTGGTGGCC
TAACTACGGCTACACTAGAAGAACAGTATTTGGTATCTGCGCTCTGCTGAAGCCAGTTACCTTCGGAAAA
AGAGTTGGTAGCTCTTGATCCGGCAAACAAACCACCGCTGGTAGCGGTGGTTTTTTTGTTTGCAAGCAGC
AGATTACGCGCAGAAAAAAAGGATCTCAAGAAGATCCTTTGATCTTTTCTACGGGGTCTGACGCTCAGTG
GAACGAAAACTCACGTTAAGGGATTTTGGTCATGAGATTATCAAAAAGGATCTTCACCTAGATCCTTTTA
AATTAAAAATGAAGTTTTAAATCAATCTAAAGTATATATGAGTAAACTTGGTCTGACAGCGGCCGCAAAT
GCTAAACCACTGCAGTGGTTACCAGTGCTTGATCAGTGAGGCACCGATCTCAGCGATCTGCCTATTTCGT
TCGTCCATAGTGGCCTGACTCCCCGTCGTGTAGATCACTACGATTCGTGAGGGCTTACCATCAGGCCCCA
GCGCAGCAATGATGCCGCGAGAGCCGCGTTCACCGGCCCCCGATTTGTCAGCAATGAACCAGCCAGCAGG
GAGGGCCGAGCGAAGAAGTGGTCCTGCTACTTTGTCCGCCTCCATCCAGTCTATGAGCTGCTGTCGTGAT
GCTAGAGTAAGAAGTTCGCCAGTGAGTAGTTTCCGAAGAGTTGTGGCCATTGCTACTGGCATCGTGGTAT
CACGCTCGTCGTTCGGTATGGCTTCGTTCAACTCTGGTTCCCAGCGGTCAAGCCGGGTCACATGATCACC
CATATTATGAAGAAATGCAGTCAGCTCCTTAGGGCCTCCGATCGTTGTCAGAAGTAAGTTGGCCGCGGTG
TTGTCGCTCATGGTAATGGCAGCACTACACAATTCTCTTACCGTCATGCCATCCGTAAGATGCTTTTCCG
TGACCGGCGAGTACTCAACCAAGTCGTTTTGTGAGTAGTGTATACGGCGACCAAGCTGCTCTTGCCCGGC
GTCTATACGGGACAACACCGCGCCACATAGCAGTACTTTGAAAGTGCTCATCATCGGGAATCGTTCTTCG
GGGCGGAAAGACTCAAGGATCTTGCCGCTATTGAGATCCAGTTCGATATAGCCCACTCTTGCACCCAGTT
GATCTTCAGCATCTTTTACTTTCACCAGCGTTTCGGGGTGTGCAAAAACAGGCAAGCAAAATGCCGCAAA
GAAGGGAATGAGTGCGACACGAAAATGTTGGATGCTCATACTCGTCCTTTTTCAATATTATTGAAGCATT
TATCAGGGTTACTAGTACGTCTCTCAAGGATAAGTAAGTAATATTAAGGTACGGGAGGTATTGGACAGGC
CGCAATAAAATATCTTTATTTTCATTACATCTGTGTGTTGGTTTTTTGTGTGAATCGATAGTACTAACAT
ACGCTCTCCATCAAAACAAAACGAAACAAAACAAACTAGCAAAATAGGCTGTCCCCAGTGCA
Features (pLannotate 1.2.2; 10 found; start..end, strand, type, name):
    352..2004    +  CDS            luciferase: firefly luciferase synthetic luc2 version of the luciferase gene
   2048..2169    -  polyA_signal   SV40 poly(A) signal: SV40 polyadenylation signal
   2192..2260    -  CDS            large T antigen (fragment): large T antigen from SV40 (simian virus 40)
   2373..2395    -  misc_feature   pause site (fragment): RNA polymerase II transcriptional pause signal from the human α2 globin gene
   3405..3531    +  CDS            TcR (fragment): tetracycline efflux protein; tet; confers resistance to tetracycline
   3711..4299    -  rep_origin     ori: high-copy-number ColE1/pMB1/pBR322/pUC origin of replication
   4499..5359    -  CDS            AmpR: β-lactamase confers resistance to ampicillin, carbenicillin, and related antibiotics
   5360..5401    -  promoter       AmpR promoter (fragment): bla
   5464..5512    +  polyA_signal   poly(A) signal: synthetic polyadenylation signal
   5526..25      +  misc_feature   pause site (across the origin): RNA polymerase II transcriptional pause signal from the human α2 globin gene
