[The description below was written by a language model from this plasmid's Addgene catalogue record and pLannotate feature annotations shown in this document.]
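Description:
pTbp-Firefly-Chantico is a firefly luciferase reporter plasmid built on the pGL4.23-GW backbone and assembled by Gibson cloning. It is propagated in E. coli as a high-copy plasmid through a ColE1/pUC-type origin of replication and selected with ampicillin via the β-lactamase (AmpR) gene. The sequenced record is 5,592 nt.

The reporter is the synthetic luc2 version of firefly luciferase, followed by an SV40 polyadenylation signal; a short large T antigen fragment annotated next to that signal is most likely just part of the same SV40-derived region. According to the depositor, the mouse Tbp gene promoter was inserted upstream to drive luciferase expression, and the promoter of the mouse lncRNA Chantico was placed at a downstream, enhancer-type position. Neither mouse element is called by the automated feature table. The Tbp promoter presumably occupies the unannotated stretch just before the luciferase coding sequence, and the Chantico promoter presumably lies in the unannotated region between the SV40 poly(A) signal and the origin, but the exact boundaries are not given. Upstream of the reporter cassette, a synthetic poly(A) signal and an RNA polymerase II transcriptional pause site from the human α2 globin gene reduce background from read-through transcription originating in the backbone. A second pause-site fragment and a short tetracycline-resistance fragment are also annotated and appear to be non-functional remnants.

The arrangement allows testing of whether the Chantico promoter region influences transcription from a Tbp promoter in transfected cells. This fits the associated study of how this cardiac lncRNA regulates Cxcl1 chemokine transcription, although the plasmid's specific experimental role, such as serving as a comparison construct, is not stated in the record.
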