Addgene plasmid #177836: pTbp-Firefly-Chantico
Purpose: Luciferase reporter for mouse Tbp with Chantico promoter
Depositing lab: Alexander Ruthenburg. Depositing organization: University of Chicago. Publication: The cardiac lncRNA Chantico directly regulates Cxcl1 chemokine transcription. Hall JM, Kainth AS, Rowton MJ, Lu E, Haddad G, Keplinger AJ, Šćepanović J , Perez-Cervantes C, Chan SSK, Piccirilli JA, Moskowitz IP, Ruthenburg AJ. bioRxiv 2021.12.23.474040 10.1101/2021.12.23.474040.
Backbone
  Vector backbone: pGL4.23-GW
  Vector type: Luciferase
Growth in bacteria
  Bacterial resistance: Ampicillin, 100 μg/mL
  Growth temperature: 37°C
  Growth strain: DH5alpha
  Copy number: High Copy
Gene/Insert
  Gene/Insert name: Luciferase
  Species: Firefly
  Promoter: Tbp
  Cloning method: Gibson Cloning
Terms and licenses: Academic/Nonprofit Terms; Industry Terms: Not Available to Industry
Depositor comments: The mouse Tbp gene promoter was inserted to drive Firefly luciferase expression. At a downstream enhancer position, the mouse Chantico lncRNA promoter was inserted. Please visit https://www.biorxiv.org/content/10.1101/2021.12.23.474040v1 for bioRxiv preprint.
How to cite: pTbp-Firefly-Chantico was a gift from Alexander Ruthenburg (Addgene plasmid # 177836 ; http://n2t.net/addgene:177836 ; RRID:Addgene_177836)
